>Addgene plasmid #218359 | pMApra-Ptol | addgene full sequence | sequence record 434349 | Addgene NGS Result
ATGGCTACCCATAAGCCTATCAATATTCTGGAGGCGTTCGCAGCAGCGCCGCCACCGCTGGACTACGTTT
TGCCCAACATGGTGGCCGGTACGGTCGGGGCGCTGGTGTCGCCCGGTGGTGCCGGTAAATCCATGCTGGC
CCTGCAACTGGCCGCACAGATTGCAGGCGGGCCGGATCTGCTGGAGGTGGGCGAACTGCCCACCGGCCCG
GTGATCTACCTGCCCGCCGAAGACCCGCCCACCGCCATTCATCACCGCCTGCACGCCCTTGGGGCGCACC
TCAGCGCCGAGGAACGGCAAGCCGTGGCTGACGGCCTGCTGATCCAGCCGCTGATCGGCAGCCTGCCCAA
CATCATGGCCCCGGAGTGGTTCGACGGCCTCAAGCGCGCCGCCGAGGGCCGCCGCCTGATGGTGCTGGAC
ACGCTGCGCCGGTTCCACATCGAGGAAGAAAACGCCAGCGGCCCCATGGCCCAGGTCATCGGTCGCATGG
AGGCCATCGCCGCCGATACCGGGTGCTCTATCGTGTTCCTGCACCATGCCAGCAAGGGCGCGGCCATGAT
GGGCGCAGGCGACCAGCAGCAGGCCAGCCGGGGCAGCTCGGTACTGGTCGATAACATCCGCTGGCAGTCC
TACCTGTCGAGCATGACCAGCGCCGAGGCCGAGGAATGGGGTGTGGACGACGACCAGCGCCGGTTCTTCG
TCCGCTTCGGTGTGAGCAAGGCCAACTATGGCGCACCGTTCGCTGATCGGTGGTTCAGGCGGCATGACGG
CGGGGTGCTCAAGCCCGCCGTGCTGGAGAGGCAGCGCAAGAGCAAGGGGGTGCCCCGTGGTGAAGCCTAA
GAACAAGCACAGCCTCAGCCACGTCCGGCACGACCCGGCGCACTGTCTGGCCCCCGGCCTGTTCCGTGCC
CTCAAGCGGGGCGAGCGCAAGCGCAGCAAGCTGGACGTGACGTATGACTACGGCGACGGCAAGCGGATCG
AGTTCAGCGGCCCGGAGCCGCTGGGCGCTGATGATCTGCGCATCCTGCAAGGGCTGGTGGCCATGGCTGG
GCCTAATGGCCTAGTGCTTGGCCCGGAACCCAAGACCGAAGGCGGACGGCAGCTCCGGCTGTTCCTGGAA
CCCAAGTGGGAGGCCGTCACCGCTGATGCCATGGTGGTCAAAGGTAGCTATCGGGCGCTGGCAAAGGAAA
TCGGGGCAGAGGTCGATAGTGGTGGGGCGCTCAAGCACATACAGGACTGCATCGAGCGCCTTTGGAAGGT
ATCCATCATCGCCCAGAATGGCCGCAAGCGGCAGGGGTTTCGGCTGCTGTCGGAGTACGCCAGCGACGAG
GCGGACGGGCGCCTGTACGTGGCCCTGAACCCCTTGATCGCGCAGGCCGTCATGGGTGGCGGCCAGCATG
TGCGCATCAGCATGGACGAGGTGCGGGCGCTGGACAGCGAAACCGCCCGCCTGCTGCACCAGCGGCTGTG
TGGCTGGATCGACCCCGGCAAAACCGGCAAGGCTTCCATAGATACCTTGTGCGGCTATGTCTGGCCGTCA
GAGGCCAGTGGTTCGACCATGCGCAAGCGCCGCCAGCGGGTGCGCGAGGCGTTGCCGGAGCTGGTCGCGC
TGGGCTGGACGGTAACCGAGTTCGCGGCGGGCAAGTACGACATCACCCGGCCCAAGGCGGCAGGCTGACC
CCCCCCACTCTATTGTAAACAAGACATTTTTATCTTTTATATTCAATGGCTTATTTTCCTGCTAATTGGT
AATACCATGAAAAATACCATGCTCAGAAAAGGCTTAACAATATTTTGAAAAATTGCCTACTGAGCGCTGC
CGCACAGCTCCATAGGCCGCTTTCCTGGCTTTGCTTCCAGATGTATGCTCTTCTGCTCCCGAACGCCAGC
AAGACGTAGCCCAGCGCGTCGGCCAGCTTGCAATTCGCGCTAACTTACATTAATCGTTCGTAATCAAGCC
ACTTCCTTTTTGCATTGACGCAGGGTGTCGGAAGGCAACTCGCCGAACGCGCTCCTATAGTTTTCAGCGA
AGCGTCCCAAATGTAAGAAGCCGTAGTCTAGGGCTATCTCAGTTATACTACGCACATTGGCACTGGGATC
GTTCAAGCAGGCGCGGATGCTTTCGAGCTTGCGGTTGCGGATGTAGTTCTTCGGCGTGGTGCCGGCATGC
TTCTCGAACAAATTGTAGAGCGAGCGTGGACTCATCATCGCCAGCTCCGCTAACCGCTCAAGGCTGATAT
TCCGTTTGAGATTCTCCTCAATGAATTGAACGACTCGCTCGAAAGACGGGTTACCTTTGCTGAAAATTTC
ACGGCTGACATTGCTGCCCAGCATTTCGAGCAGCTTGGAAGCGATGATCCCCGCATAGTGCTCTTGGACC
CGAGGCATCGACTTTGTATGTTCCGCTTCGTCACAAACTAACCCGAGTAGATTGATAAAGCCATCGAGTT
GCTGGAGATTGTGTCGCGCGGCGAAACGGATACCCTCCCTCGGCTTGTGCCAATTGTTGTCACTGCATGC
CCGATCAAGGACCACTGAGGGCAATTTAACGATAAATTTCTCGCAATCTTCTGAATAGGTCAGGTCGGCT
TGGTCATCCGGATTGAGCAGCAATAGTTCGCCCGGCGCAAAATAGTGCTCCTGGCCATGGCCACGCCACA
GGCAATGGCCTTTGAGTATTATTTGCAGATGATAACAGGTCTCTAATCCAGGCGAGATTACCCTCACGCT
ACCGCCGTAGCTGATTCGACACAGGTCGAGGCATCCGAAGATTCTGTGGTGCAGCCTGCCTGCCGGGCGC
CCGCCCTTGGGCAGGCGAATAGAGTGCGTACCGACATACTGGTTAACATAATCGGAGACTGCATAGGGCT
CGGCGTGGACGAAGATCTGACTTTTCTCGTTCAATAAGCAAAAATCCATAGTTCACGGTTCTCTTATTTT
AATGTGGGCTGCTTGGTGTGATGTAGAAAGGCGCCAAGTCGATGAAAATGCATCTCGACGTGATGCGTAT
ACGGGTTACCCCCATTGCCACGTTGCGCCATCCTTTTTGCAATCAGTGACCACTTTTCCAAGCAAAAATA
ACGCCAAGCAGAACGAAGACGTTCTTTTTAAGAAGCGAGAACACCAGAAGTTCGTGCTGTCGGGGCATGC
GGCGACGAATTGGCGGATAAAGGGGATCTGCTGGATATTACGGCCTTTTTAAAGACCGTAAAGAAAAATA
AGCACAAGTTTTATCCGGCCTTTATTCACATTCTTGCCCGCCTGATGAATGCTCATCCGGAATTACGTAT
GGCAATGAAAGACGGTGAGCTGGTGATATGGGATAGTGTTCACCCTTGTTACACCGTTTTCCATGAGCAA
ACTGAAACGTTTTCATCGCTCTGGAGTGAATACCACGACGATTTCCGGCAGTTTCTACACATATATTCGC
AAGATGTGGCGTGTTACGGTGAAAACCTGGCCTATTTCCCTAAAGGGTTTATTGAGAATATGTTTTTCGT
CTCAGCCAATCCCTGGGTGAGTTTCACCAGTTTTGATTTAAACGTGGCCAATATGGACAACTTCTTCGCC
CCCGTTTTCACCATGCATGGGAATTAGCTTGATCTGACCAACGACCGGTAGCGGAGCTATCCAACGGCGG
TATACCAGGAAAACACACAGCAGGTACATCAGAACAGTACCATGACTGAAGAACAAATAGTTTTTTCCTG
ATCCATAAAGCAGAACGGCCTGCTCCATGACAAATCTGGCTCCCCAACTAATGCCCCATGCAGCCAGCAT
AACCAGCATAAACTGTCCGGTTTGATAGGGATAAGTCCAGCCTTGCAAGAAGCGGATACAGGAGTGCAAA
AAATGGCTATCTCTAGAAAGGCCTACCCCTTAGGCTGGATCCACGTCGAATTCCTGCAGAAGCTTACTAG
TGGCTGAATCCCGAAACAGTTCGCAGGTAATAGTTAGAGCCTGCATAACGGTTTCGGGATTTTTTATAGG
TCTCCCCATGCGAGAGTAGGGAACTGCCAGGCATCAAATAAAACGAAAGGCTCAGTCGAAAGACTGGGCC
TTTCGTTTTATCTGTTGTTTGTCGGTGAACGCTCTCCTGAGTAGGACAAATCCGCCGGGAGCGGATTTGA
ACGTTGCGAAGCAACGGCCCGGAGGGTGGCGGGCAGGACGCCCGCCATAAACTGCCAGGCATCAAATTAA
GCAGAAGGCCATCCTGACGGATGGCCTTTTTGCGTTTCTACAAACTCTTTTGTTTATTTTTCTAAATACA
TTCAAATATGTATCCGCTCATGAGACAATAACCCTGATAAATGCTTCAATAATATTGAAAAAGGAAGAGT
ATGAGTATTCAACATTTCCGTGTCGCCCTTATTCCCTTTTTTGCGGCATTTTGCCTTCCTGTTTTTGCTC
ACCCAGAAACGCTGGTGAAAGTAAAAGATGCTGAAGATCAGTTGGGTGCACGAGTGGGTTACATCGAACT
GGATCTCAACAGCGGTAAGATCCTTGAGAGTTTTCGCCCCGAAGAACGTGATGTCCGGCGGTGCTTTTGC
CGTTACGCACCACCCCGTCAGTAGCTGAACAGGAGGGACAGCTGATAGAAACAGAAGCCACTGGCCTCAA
AAACACCATCATACACTAAATCAGTAAGTTGGCAGCATCACCCGACGCACTTTGCGCCGAATAAATACCT
GTGACGGAAGATCACTTCGCAGAATAAATAAATCCTGGTGTCCCTGTTGATACCGGGAAGCCCTGGGCCA
ACTTTTGGCGAAAATGAGACGTTGATCGGCACGTAAGAGGTTCCAACTTTCACCATAATGAAATAAGATC
ACTACCGGGCGTATTTTTTGAGTTATCGAGATTTTCAGGAGCTAAGGAAGCTAAAATGGAGAAAAAAATC
ACTGGATATACCACCGTTGATATATCCCAATGGCATCGTAAAGAACATTTTGAGGCATTTCAGTCAGTTG
CTCAATGTACCTATAACCAGACCGTTCAGCTGGATATTACGGCCTTTTTATCAAGGCCCGATCCTTGGAG
CCCTTGCCCTCCCGCACGATGATCGTGCCGTGATCGAAATCCAGATCCTTGACCCGCAGTTGCAAACCCT
CACTGATCCGGCTCACGGTAACTGATGCCGTATTTGCAGTACCAGCGTACGGCCCACAGAATGATGTCAC
GCTGAAAATGCCGGCCTTTGAATGGGTTCATGTGCAGCTCCATCAGCAAAAGGGGATGATAAGTTTATCA
CCACCTACTATTTGCAACAGTGCCGTTGATCGTGCTATGATCGACTGATGTCATCAGCGGTGGAGTGCAA
TGTCGTGCAATACGAATGGCGAAAAGCCGAGCTCATCGGTCAGCTTCTCAACCTTGGGGTTACCCCCGGC
GGTGTGCTGCTGGTCCACAGCTCCTTCCGTAGCGTCCGGCCCCTCGAAGATGGGCCACTTGGACTGATCG
AGGCCCTGCGTGCTGCGCTGGGTCCGGGAGGGACGCTCGTCATGCCCTCGTGGTCAGGTCTGGACGACGA
GCCGTTCGATCCTGCCACGTCGCCCGTTACACCGGACCTTGGAGTTGTCTCTGACACATTCTGGCGCCTG
CCAAATGTAAAGCGCAGCGCCCATCCATTTGCCTTTGCGGCAGCGGGGCCACAGGCAGAGCAGATCATCT
CTGATCCATTGCCCCTGCCACCTCACTCGCCTGCAAGCCCGGTCGCCCGTGTCCATGAACTCGATGGGCA
GGTACTTCTCCTCGGCGTGGGACACGATGCCAACACGACGCTGCATCTTGCCGAGTTGATGGCAAAGGTT
CCCTATGGGGTGCCGAGACACTGCACCATTCTTCAGGATGGCAAGTTGGTACGCGTCGATTATCTCGAGA
ATGACCACTGCTGTGAGCGCTTTGCCTTGGCGGACAGGTGGCTCAAGGAGAAGAGCCTTCAGAAGGAAGG
TCCAGTCGGTCATGCCTTTGCTCGGTTGATCCGCTCCCGCGACATTGTGGCGACAGCCCTGGGTCAACTG
GGCCGAGATCCGTTGATCTTCCTGCATCCGCCAGAGGCGGGATGCGAAGAATGCGATGCCGCTCGCCAGT
CGATTGGCTGAGCTCATGAAAACGTGGCCAATATGGACAACTTCTTCGCCCCCGTTTTCACCATGGGCAA
ATATTATACGCAAGGCGACAAGGTGCTGATGCCGCTGGCGATTCAGGTTCATCATGCCGTTTGTGATGGC
TTCCATGTCGGCAGAATGCTTAATGAATTACAACAGTACTGCGATGAGTGGCAGGGCGGGGCGTAATTTT
TTTAAGGCAGTTATTGTCTTCAAATTCCCGTTGCACATAGCCCGGCAATTCCTTTCCCTGCTCTGCCATA
AGCGCAGCGAATGCCGGGTAATACTCGTCAACGATCTGATAGAGAAGGGTTTGCTCGGGTCGGTGGCTCT
GGTAACGACCAGTATCCCGATCCCGGCTGGCCGTCCTGGCCGCCACATGAGGCATGTTCCGCGTCCTTGC
AATACTGTGTTTACATACAGTCTATCGCTTAGCGGAAAGTTCTTTTACCCTCAGCCGAAATGCCTGCCGT
TGCTAGACATTGCCAGCCAGTGCCCGTCACTCCCGTACTAACTGTCACGAACCCCTGCAATAACTGTCAC
GCCCCCCTGCAATAACTGTCACGAACCCCTGCAATAACTGTCACGCCCCCAAACCTGCAAACCCAGCAGG
GGCGGGGGCTGGCGGGGTGTTGGAAAAATCCATCCATGATTATCTAAGAATAATCCACTAGGCGCGGTTA
TCAGCGCCCTTGTGGGGCGCTGCTGCCCTTGCCCAATATGCCCGGCCAGAGGCCGGATAGCTGGTCTATT
CGCTGCGCTAGGCTACACACCGCCCCACCGCTGCGCGGCAGGGGGAAAGGCGGGCAAAGCCCGCTAAACC
CCACACCAAACCCCGCAGAAATACGCTGGAGCGCTTTTAGCCGCTTTAGCGGCCTTTCCCCCTACCCGAA
GGGTGGGGCCGCGTGTGCAGCCCCGCAGGGCCTGTCTCGGTCGATCATTCAGCCCGGCTCATCCTTCTGG
CGTGGCGGCAGACCGAACAAGGCGCGGTCGTGGTCGCGTTCAAGGTACGCATCCATTGCCGCCATGAGCC
GATCCTCCGGCCACTCGCTGCTGTTCACCTTGGCCAAAATCATGGCCCCCACCAGCACCTTGCGCCTTGT
TTCGTTCTTGCGCTCTTGCTGCTGTTCCCTTGCCCGCACCCGCTGAATTTCGGCATTGATTCGCGCTCGT
TGTTCTTCGAGCTTGGCCAGCCGATCCGCCGCCTTGTTGCTCCCCTTAACCATCTTGACACCCCATTGTT
AATGTGCTGTCTCGTAGGCTATCATGGAGGCACAGCGGCGGCAATCCCGACCCTACTTTGTAGGGGAGGG
CGCACTTACCGGTTTCTCTTCGAGAAACTGGCCTAACGGCCACCCTTCGGGCGGTGCGCTCTCCGAGGGC
CATTGCATGGAGCCGAAAAGCAAAAGCAACAGCGAGGCAGCATGGCGATTTATCACCTTACGGCGAAAAC
CGGCAGCAGGTCGGGCGGCCAATCGGCCAGGGCCAAGGCCGACTACATCCAGCGCGAAGGCAAGTATGCC
CGCGACATGGATGAAGTCTTGCACGCCGAATCCGGGCACATGCCGGAGTTCGTCGAGCGGCCCGCCGACT
ACTGGGATGCTGCCGACCTGTATGAACGCGCCAATGGGCGGCTGTTCAAGGAGGTCGAATTTGCCCTGCC
GGTCGAGCTGACCCTCGACCAGCAGAAGGCGCTGGCGTCCGAGTTCGCCCAGCACCTGACCGGTGCCGAG
CGCCTGCCGTATACGCTGGCCATCCATGCCGGTGGCGGCGAGAACCCGCACTGCCACCTGATGATCTCCG
AGCGGATCAATGACGGCATCGAGCGGCCCGCCGCTCAGTGGTTCAAGCGGTACAACGGCAAGACCCCGGA
GAAGGGCGGGGCACAGAAGACCGAAGCGCTCAAGCCCAAGGCATGGCTTGAGCAGACCCGCGAGGCATGG
GCCGACCATGCCAACCGGGCATTAGAGCGGGCTGGCCACGACGCCCGCATTGACCACAGAACACTTGAGG
CGCAGGGCATCGAGCGCCTGCCCGGTGTTCACCTGGGGCCGAACGTGGTGGAGATGGAAGGCCGGGGCAT
CCGCACCGACCGGGCAGACGTGGCCCTGAACATCGACACCGCCAACGCCCAGATCATCGACTTACAGGAA
TACCGGGAGGCAATAGACCATGAACGCAATCGACAGAGTGAAGAAATCCAGAGGCATCAACGAGTTAGCG
GAGCAGATCGAACCGCTGGCCCAGAGCATGGCGACACTGGCCGACGAAGCCCGGCAGGTCATGAGCCAGA
CCCAGCAGGCCAGCGAGGCGCAGGCGGCGGAGTGGCTGAAAGCCCAGCGCCAGACAGGGGCGGCATGGGT
GGAGCTGGCCAAAGAGTTGCGGGAGGTAGCCGCCGAGGTGAGCAGCGCCGCGCAGAGCGCCCGGAGCGCG
TCGCGGGGGTGGCACTGGAAGCTATGGCTAACCGTGATGCTGGCTTCCATGATGCCTACGGTGGTGCTGC
TGATCGCATCGTTGCTCTTGCTCGACCTGACGCCACTGACAACCGAGGACGGCTCGATCTGGCTGCGCTT
GGTGGCCCGATGAAGAACGACAGGACTTTGCAGGCCATAGGCCGACAGCTCAAGGCCATGGGCTGTGAGC
GCTTCGATATCGGCGTCAGGGACGCCACCACCGGCCAGATGATGAACCGGGAATGGTCAGCCGCCGAAGT
GCTCCAGAACACGCCATGGCTCAAGCGGATGAATGCCCAGGGCAATGACGTGTATATCAGGCCCGCCGAG
CAGGAGCGGCATGGTCTGGTGCTGGTGGACGACCTCAGCGAGTTTGACCTGGATGACATGAAAGCCGAGG
GCCGGGAGCCTGCCCTGGTAGTGGAAACCAGCCCGAAGAACTATCAGGCATGGGTCAAGGTGGCCGACGC
CGCAGGCGGTGAACTTCGGGGGCAGATTGCCCGGACGCTGGCCAGCGAGTACGACGCCGACCCGGCCAGC
GCCGACAGCCGCCACTATGGCCGCTTGGCGGGCTTCACCAACCGCAAGGACAAGCACACCACCCGCGCCG
GTTATCAGCCGTGGGTGCTGCTGCGTGAATCCAAGGGCAAGACCGCCACCGCTGGCCCGGCGCTGGTGCA
GCAGGCTGGCCAGCAGATCGAGCAGGCCCAGCGGCAGCAGGAGAAGGCCCGCAGGCTGGCCAGCCTCGAA
CTGCCCGAGCGGCAGCTTAGCCGCCACCGGCGCACGGCGCTGGACGAGTACCGCAGCGAGATGGCCGGGC
TGGTCAAGCGCTTCGGTGATGACCTCAGCAAGTGCGACTTTATCGCCGCGCAGAAGCTGGCCAGCCGGGG
CCGCAGTGCCGAGGAAATCGGCAAGGCCATGGCCGAGGCCAGCCCAGCGCTGGCAGAGCGCAAGCCCGGC
CACGAAGCGGATTACATCGAGCGCACCGTCAGCAAGGTCATGGGTCTGCCCAGCGTCCAGCTTGCGCGGG
CCGAGCTGGCACGGGCACCGGCACCCCGCCAGCGAGGCATGGACAGGGGCGGGCCAGATTTCAGCATGTA
GTGCTTGCGTTGGTACTCACGCCTGTTATACTATGAGTACTCACGCACAGAAGGGGGTTTTATGGAATAC
GAAAAAAGCGCTTCAGGGTCGGTCTACCTGATCAAAAGTGACAAGGGCTATTGGTTGCCCGGTGGCTTTG
GTTATACGTCAAACAAGGCCGAGGCTGGCCGCTTTTCAGTCGCTGATATGGCCAGCCTTAACCTTGACGG
CTGCACCTTGTCCTTGTTCCGCGAAGACAAGCCTTTCGGCCCCGGCAAGTTTCTCGGTGACTGATATGAA
AGACCAAAAGGACAAGCAGACCGGCGACCTGCTGGCCAGCCCTGACGCTGTACGCCAAGCGCGATATGCC
GAGCGCATGAAGGCCAAAGGGATGCGTCAGCGCAAGTTCTGGCTGACCGACGACGAATACGAGGCGCTGC
GCGAGTGCCTGGAAGAACTCAGAGCGGCGCAGGGCGGGGGTAGTGACCCCGCCAGCGCCTAACCACCAAC
TGCCTGCAAAGGAGGCAATCA
Features (pLannotate 1.2.2; 22 found; start..end, strand, type, name):
      1..840     +  CDS            RSF1010 RepA: replication protein A of the broad-host-range plasmid RSF1010 (Scholz et al., 1989); repA
    827..1678    +  CDS            RSF1010 RepC (fragment): replication protein C of the broad-host-range plasmid RSF1010 (Scholz et al., 1989); repC
   1954..2919    -  CDS            XylS: XylS regulator encoded by the Pseudomonas putida TOL plasmid pWWO; xylS; stimulates transcription from the Pm promoter in the presence of aromatic compounds such as m-toluate or benzoate
   3180..3585    +  CDS            CmR (fragment): chloramphenicol acetyltransferase; cat; confers resistance to chloramphenicol
   3814..3886    +  promoter       Pm promoter (fragment): The bacterial Pm promoter is activated by XylS in the presence of benzoate or m-toluate (Marqués et al., 1999).
   3926..3988    +  CDS            Y64_LAMBD (fragment): Protein predicted: Swiss-Prot protein existence level 4. From Escherichia phage lambda (Bacteriophage lambda).
   4025..4111    +  terminator     rrnB T1 terminator: Escherichia coli rrnB; transcription terminator T1 from the E. coli rrnB gene
   4203..4230    +  terminator     rrnB T2 terminator: transcription terminator T2 from the E. coli rrnB gene
   4249..4340    +  promoter       AmpR promoter: bla
   4341..4529    +  CDS            AmpR (fragment): β-lactamase; bla; confers resistance to ampicillin, carbenicillin, and related antibiotics
   4529..4662    -  mobile_element IS1 (fragment): prokaryotic transposable element IS1
   4783..4885    +  promoter       cat promoter: promoter of the E. coli cat gene encoding chloramphenicol acetyltransferase
   4886..5020    +  CDS            CmR (fragment): chloramphenicol acetyltransferase; cat; confers resistance to chloramphenicol
   5019..5120    -  CDS            int (fragment): INT2_ECOLX - Protein inferred from homology: Swiss-Prot protein existence level 3. Putative integrase believed to be involved in the insertion of antibiotic resistance genes into plasmids and transposons. From Escherichia coli.
   5298..6098    +  CDS            ApmR: aminoglycoside 3-N-acetyltransferase type IV ; aac(3)IV; confers resistance to apramycin (Paget and Davies, 1996)
   6110..6296    +  CDS            CmR (fragment): chloramphenicol acetyltransferase; cat; confers resistance to chloramphenicol
   6628..7022    -  rep_origin     RSF1010 oriV: replication origin of the broad-host-range plasmid RSF1010; requires the RSF1010 RepA/B/C proteins for replication (Scholz et al., 1989)
   7052..7333    -  CDS            mobC: MOBC_ECOLX - Protein predicted: Swiss-Prot protein existence level 4. This protein is essential to promote the specific transfer of the plasmid in the presence of conjugative plasmids. From Escherichia coli.
   7364..7451    +  oriT           RSF1010 oriT: origin of transfer of the broad-host-range plasmid RSF1010 (Scholz et al., 1989)
   8280..8690    +  CDS            mobB: MOBB2_ECOLX - Protein predicted: Swiss-Prot protein existence level 4. This protein is essential to promote the specific transfer of the plasmid in the presence of conjugative plasmids. From Escherichia coli.
   8690..9661    +  CDS            RSF1010 RepB: replication protein B of the broad-host-range plasmid RSF1010 (Scholz et al., 1989); repB
  10104..7       +  ncRNA          Plasmid R1162 (across the origin): Accession: RF00043 - R1162-like plasmid antisense RNA
