[The description below was written by a language model from this plasmid's Addgene catalogue record and pLannotate feature annotations shown in this document.]
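Description:
pMApra-Ptol is an empty bacterial expression vector of about 10.2 kb built on the pMMB207 backbone, a low-copy, broad-host-range plasmid of the RSF1010 family. It belongs to a vector series developed for inducible gene expression in multidrug-resistant Acinetobacter baumannii. Replication depends on the RSF1010 oriV together with the plasmid-encoded RepA, RepB and RepC proteins, which allow maintenance in many Gram-negative hosts independently of host-specific initiation factors. An R1162-like antisense RNA is also annotated. The RSF1010 oriT and the mobB and mobC mobilization genes are present, so the plasmid should be transferable by conjugation when a helper supplies the transfer functions.

Selection is by apramycin, conferred by an intact aac(3)-IV aminoglycoside acetyltransferase gene. The annotation shows this marker flanked by fragments of the chloramphenicol acetyltransferase gene and preceded by the cat promoter, which suggests it was inserted into the original chloramphenicol resistance gene of pMMB207. The other annotated remnants (partial bla, IS1 and integrase pieces) are incomplete and presumably non-functional. Apramycin is a practical marker for strains already resistant to more commonly used antibiotics.

The expression module is the XylS-Pm system from the Pseudomonas putida TOL plasmid. The xylS regulator is encoded divergently from the Pm promoter, and XylS activates Pm in the presence of benzoate derivatives such as m-toluate. Downstream of Pm lies a short region where a gene of interest would presumably be cloned, followed by the rrnB T1 and T2 terminators. The record lists no insert and does not describe the cloning sites.
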