Addgene plasmid #218359: pMApra-Ptol
Purpose: (Empty Backbone) Empty vector with XylS-Pm expression system
Depositing lab: Michael Gebhardt. Depositing organization: University of Iowa. Publication: A series of vectors for inducible gene expression in multidrug-resistant Acinetobacter baumannii. Intorcia V, Sava RL, Schroeder GP, Gebhardt MJ. Appl Environ Microbiol. 2024 Sep 18;90(9):e0047424. doi: 10.1128/aem.00474-24. Epub 2024 Aug 20. PubMed 39162403.
Backbone
  Vector backbone: pMMB207
  Vector type: Bacterial Expression
Growth in bacteria
  Bacterial resistance: Apramycin, 25 μg/mL
  Growth temperature: 37°C
  Growth strain: DH5alpha
  Copy number: Low Copy
Gene/Insert
  Gene/Insert name: None
Terms and licenses: Academic/Nonprofit Terms; Industry Terms: Not Available to Industry
Depositor comments: Gebhardt lab ID # pMJG588.
How to cite: pMApra-Ptol was a gift from Michael Gebhardt (Addgene plasmid # 218359 ; http://n2t.net/addgene:218359 ; RRID:Addgene_218359)
